Addgene plasmid #74378: pCDNA3 Flag MFF iso5 WT
Purpose: Flag tagged human MFF isoform 5
Depositing lab: Reuben Shaw. Depositing organization: Salk Institute for Biological Studies. Publication: Metabolism. AMP-activated protein kinase mediates mitochondrial fission in response to energy stress. Toyama EQ, Herzig S, Courchet J, Lewis TL Jr, Loson OC, Hellberg K, Young NP, Chen H, Polleux F, Chan DC, Shaw RJ. Science. 2016 Jan 15;351(6270):275-81. doi: 10.1126/science.aab4138. PubMed 26816379.
Backbone
  Vector backbone: pcDNA3
  Vector type: Mammalian Expression
Growth in bacteria
  Bacterial resistance: Ampicillin, 100 μg/mL
  Growth temperature: 37°C
  Growth strain: DH5alpha
  Copy number: Unknown
Gene/Insert
  Gene/Insert name: Flag-MFF (alt name: Q9GZY8-5)
  Species: H. sapiens (human)
  Entrez Gene: MFF (a.k.a. C2orf33, EMPF2, GL004)
  Tag / fusion protein: Flag (N terminal on insert)
  Cloning method: Gateway Cloning
  Sequencing primers: 5′ CMV-Fw
Terms and licenses: Academic/Nonprofit Terms; Industry Terms: Not Available to Industry
How to cite: pCDNA3 Flag MFF iso5 WT was a gift from Reuben Shaw (Addgene plasmid # 74378 ; http://n2t.net/addgene:74378 ; RRID:Addgene_74378)
