[The description below was written by a language model from this plasmid's Addgene catalogue record.]
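Description:
pCDNA3 Flag MFF iso5 WT is a mammalian expression plasmid built on the pcDNA3 backbone and carrying the wild-type coding sequence of human mitochondrial fission factor (MFF), isoform 5, with a Flag epitope fused to its N terminus. The insert was introduced by Gateway recombination cloning, so attB-type recombination scars would be expected to flank the open reading frame, although no feature table is provided to confirm this. The plasmid is propagated in E. coli under ampicillin selection; its copy number is recorded as unknown. The record does not explicitly name the promoter. However, pcDNA3 vectors conventionally drive their insert from the CMV immediate-early promoter, and the listed CMV forward sequencing primer is consistent with that arrangement. Standard pcDNA3 also carries a neomycin resistance cassette for selecting stable mammalian lines, but this is not stated in the record for this particular derivative.

MFF is an outer mitochondrial membrane protein that serves as a receptor for the fission machinery. The N-terminal Flag tag allows the exogenous protein to be detected by immunoblotting or immunofluorescence and recovered by immunoprecipitation with anti-Flag antibodies. The associated publication concerns AMP-activated protein kinase driving mitochondrial fission in response to energy stress. The "WT" designation suggests the construct is the unmutated reference form, probably for comparison with mutant versions, though the record does not describe any such variants. Typical use is transient transfection of cultured mammalian cells to express tagged MFF for studies of its regulation, localisation and role in mitochondrial dynamics.
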