>Addgene plasmid #74378 | pCDNA3 Flag MFF iso5 WT | addgene partial sequence | sequence record 142036 | CMV-F 5'-CGCAAATGGGCGGTAGGCGTG-3'
CTCTCTGGCTACTAGAGAACCCACTGCTTACTGGCTTATCGAAATTAATACGACTCACTATAGGGAGACC
CAAGCTGGCTAGTTAAGCTGAGCATCAACAAGTTTGTACAAAAAAGCAGGCTTCACCATGGATTACAAGG
ACGACGATGACAAGGGCGGATCTATGGCAGAAATTAGTCGAATTCAGTACGAAATGGAATATACTGAAGG
CATTAGTCAGCGAATGAGGGTCCCAGAAAAGTTAAAAGTAGCACCGCCAAACGCTGACCTGGAACAAGGA
TTCCAAGAAGGAGTTCCAAATGCTAGTGTGATAATGCAAGTTCCGGAGAGGATTGTTGTAGCAGGAAATA
ATGAAGATGTTTCATTTTCAAGACCAGCAGATCTTGACCTTATTCAGTCAACTCCCTTTAAACCCCTGGC
ACTGAAAACACCACCTCGTGTACTTACGCTGAGTGAAAGACCACTAGATTTTCTGGATTTAGAAAGACCT
CCTACAACCCCTCAAAATGAAGAAATCCGAGCAGTTGGCAGACTAAAAAGAGAGCGGTCTATGAGTGAAA
ATGCTGTTCGCCAAAATGGACAGCTGGTCAGAAATGATTCTCTACCTGTGTTGCGTGGTGGGTCTGCTGC
CGCCACTTCTAATCCTCATCATGACAACGTCAGGTATGGCATTTCAAATATAGATACAACCATTGAAGGA
ACGTCAGATGACCTGACTGTTGTAGATGCAGCTTCACTAAGACGACAGATAATCAAACTAAATAGACGTC
TACAACTTCTGGAAGAGGAGAACAAAGAACGTGCTAAAAGAGAAATGGTCATGTATTCAATTACTGTAGC
TTTCTGGCTGCTTAATAGCTGGCTCTGGTTTCGCCGCTAGGACCCAGCTT
